Addgene plasmid #46764: pKIKOlacZCm
Purpose: (Empty Backbone) E.coli genomic integration at lacZ
Depositing lab: Lars Nielsen & Claudia Vickers. Depositing organization: University of Queensland. Publication: Knock-in/Knock-out (KIKO) vectors for rapid integration of large DNA sequences, including whole metabolic pathways, onto the Escherichia coli chromosome at well-characterised loci. Sabri S, Steen JA, Bongers M, Nielsen LK, Vickers CE. Microb Cell Fact. 2013 Jun 24;12(1):60. 10.1186/1475-2859-12-60 PubMed 23799955.
Backbone
  Vector backbone: pKD4
  Backbone size (bp): 3267
  Modifications to backbone: oriR6Kgamma bla fragment from pKD4 used as backbone. 1kb fragment of lacZ added (creating an intermediate vector). Subsequent addition of MCS and chloramphenicol antibiotic resistance cassette
  Vector type: E.coli genomic integration
Growth in bacteria
  Bacterial resistance: Chloramphenicol and Ampicillin, 25 & 100 μg/mL
  Growth temperature: 37°C
  Growth strain: Pir1
  Copy number: Low Copy
Terms and licenses: Academic/Nonprofit Terms; Industry Terms: Not Available to Industry
Depositor comments: This plasmid is used for integration of DNA into the E.coli genome via homologous recombination. The DNA of interest is cloned between lacZ homologous arms and integrated at the lacZ locus.
How to cite: pKIKOlacZCm was a gift from Lars Nielsen & Claudia Vickers (Addgene plasmid # 46764 ; http://n2t.net/addgene:46764 ; RRID:Addgene_46764)
