[The description below was written by a language model from this plasmid's Addgene catalogue record and pLannotate feature annotations shown in this document.]
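Description:
pKIKOlacZCm is an empty-backbone knock-in/knock-out (KIKO) vector for placing DNA onto the Escherichia coli chromosome at the lacZ locus by homologous recombination. It was built from the oriR6Kγ–bla fragment of pKD4, into which a roughly 1 kb piece of lacZ was inserted and then split by addition of a multiple cloning site and a chloramphenicol resistance cassette. Because the R6K γ origin requires the pi initiator protein, the plasmid replicates only in pir-expressing hosts (a Pir1 strain is recorded) and is described as low copy; in ordinary E. coli it cannot be maintained, which is what makes it suitable as an integration donor. It is selected with both ampicillin (β-lactamase under its own promoter, in the backbone) and chloramphenicol.

The annotated feature tables show two lacZ fragments of about 500 bp each serving as homology arms. Between them lies the cat gene with its native promoter, flanked by a full FRT site and a minimal FRT site. The cloning site is not annotated, but an unannotated gap between the minimal FRT and the adjacent lacZ arm is a plausible location for it. A sequence of interest, up to whole metabolic pathways according to the associated publication title, is cloned between the arms. Recombination then delivers it together with the marker into lacZ, disrupting that gene while the ampicillin marker and origin are left behind. The FRT sites should allow FLP recombinase to excise the chloramphenicol marker afterwards. The two sequence records (3,733 and 3,696 nt) differ slightly in length but show the same features in the same order; both are larger than the listed 3,267 bp backbone size.
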