Features (pLannotate 1.2.2; 9 found; start..end, strand, type, name):
     35..423     -  rep_origin     R6K γ ori: γ replication origin from E. coli plasmid R6K; requires the R6K initiator protein pi for replication
    525..1385    -  CDS            AmpR: β-lactamase; bla; confers resistance to ampicillin, carbenicillin, and related antibiotics
   1386..1490    -  promoter       AmpR promoter: bla
   1527..2041    -  CDS            lacZ (fragment): β-galactosidase; lacZ
   2099..2146    -  protein_bind   FRT: FLP-mediated recombination occurs in the 8-bp core sequence TCTAGAAA (Turan and Bode, 2011). FLP recombinase from the Saccharomyces cerevisiae 2μ plasmid
   2163..2822    -  CDS            CmR: chloramphenicol acetyltransferase; cat; confers resistance to chloramphenicol
   2823..2925    -  promoter       cat promoter: promoter of the E. coli cat gene encoding chloramphenicol acetyltransferase
   3031..3064    -  protein_bind   FRT (minimal): supports FLP-mediated excision but not integration (Turan and Bode, 2011) FLP recombinase from the Saccharomyces cerevisiae 2μ plasmid
   3221..3726    -  CDS            lacZ (fragment): β-galactosidase; lacZ
>Addgene plasmid #46764 | pKIKOlacZCm | addgene full sequence | sequence record 476941 | Addgene NGS Result
GGAGGATATTCAAATGGACCATGGCTAATTCCCATGTCAGCCGTTAAGTGTTCCTGTGTCACTCAAAATT
GCTTTGAGAGGCTCTAAGGGCTTCTCAGTGCGTTACATCCCTGGCTTGTTGTCCACAACCGTTAAACCTT
AAAAGCTTTAAAAGCCTTATATATTCTTTTTTTTCTTATAAAACTTAAAACCTTAGAGGCTATTTAAGTT
GCTGATTTATATTAATTTTATTGTTCAAACATGAGAGCTTAGTACGTGAAACATGAGAGCTTAGTACGTT
AGCCATGAGAGCTTAGTACGTTAGCCATGAGGGTTTAGTTCGTTAAACATGAGAGCTTAGTACGTTAAAC
ATGAGAGCTTAGTACGTGAAACATGAGAGCTTAGTACGTACTATCAACAGGTTGAACTGCTGATCTTCAG
ATCCTCTACGCCGGACGCATCGTGGCCGGATCTTGCGGCCGCAAAAATTAAAAATGAAGTTTTAAATCAA
TCTAAAGTATATATGAGTAAACTTGGTCTGACAGTTACCAATGCTTAATCAGTGAGGCACCTATCTCAGC
GATCTGTCTATTTCGTTCATCCATAGTTGCCTGACTCCCCGTCGTGTAGATAACTACGATACGGGAGGGC
TTACCATCTGGCCCCAGTGCTGCAATGATACCGCGAGACCCACGCTCACCGGCTCCAGATTTATCAGCAA
TAAACCAGCCAGCCGGAAGGGCCGAGCGCAGAAGTGGTCCTGCAACTTTATCCGCCTCCATCCAGTCTAT
TAATTGTTGCCGGGAAGCTAGAGTAAGTAGTTCGCCAGTTAATAGTTTGCGCAACGTTGTTGCCATTGCT
ACAGGCATCGTGGTGTCACGCTCGTCGTTTGGTATGGCTTCATTCAGCTCCGGTTCCCAACGATCAAGGC
GAGTTACATGATCCCCCATGTTGTGCAAAAAAGCGGTTAGCTCCTTCGGTCCTCCGATCGTTGTCAGAAG
TAAGTTGGCCGCAGTGTTATCACTCATGGTTATGGCAGCACTGCATAATTCTCTTACTGTCATGCCATCC
GTAAGATGCTTTTCTGTGACTGGTGAGTACTCAACCAAGTCATTCTGAGAATAGTGTATGCGGCGACCGA
GTTGCTCTTGCCCGGCGTCAATACGGGATAATACCGCGCCACATAGCAGAACTTTAAAAGTGCTCATCAT
TGGAAAACGTTCTTCGGGGCGAAAACTCTCAAGGATCTTACCGCTGTTGAGATCCAGTTCGATGTAACCC
ACTCGTGCACCCAACTGATCTTCAGCATCTTTTACTTTCACCAGCGTTTCTGGGTGAGCAAAAACAGGAA
GGCAAAATGCCGCAAAAAAGGGAATAAGGGCGACACGGAAATGTTGAATACTCATACTCTTCCTTTTTCA
ATATTATTGAAGCATTTATCAGGGTTATTGTCTCATGAGCGGATACATATTTGAATGTATTTAGAAAAAT
AAACAAATAGGGGTTCCGCGCACATTTCCCCGAAAAGTGCCACCTGCATCCAGAAACAAGACTGTTACCC
ATCGCGTGGGCGTATTCGCAAAGGATCAGCGGGCGCATCTCTCCAGGTAGCGAAAGCCATTTTTTGATGG
ACCATTTCGGCACAGCCGGGAAGGGCTGGTCTTCATCCACGCGCGCGTACATCGGGCAAATAATATCGGT
GGCCGTGGTGTCGGCTCCGCCGCCTTCATACTGCACCGGGCGGGAAGGATCGACAGATTTGATCCAGCGA
TACAGCGCGTCGTGATTAGCGCCGTGGCCTGATTCATTCCCCAGCGACCAGATGATCACACTCGGGTGAT
TACGATCGCGCTGCACCATTCGCGTTACGCGTTCGCTCATCGCCGGTAGCCAGCGCGGATCATCGGTCAG
ACGATTCATTGGCACCATGCCGTGGGTTTCAATATTGGCTTCATCCACCACATACAGGCCGTAGCGGTCG
CACAGCGTGTACCACAGCGGATGGTTCGGATAATGCGAACAGCGCACGGCGTTAAAGTTGTTCTGCTTCA
TCAGCAGGATAAACAAAAAAAACCCCGCTTCGGCGGGGTTTTTTTTAATCGTAGGCTGGAGCTGCTTCGA
AGTTCCTATACTTTCTAGAGAATAGGAACTTCGGAATAGGAACTTCATTTAAATGGCGCGCCTTACGCCC
CGCCCTGCCACTCATCGCAGTACTGTTGTAATTCATTAAGCATTCTGCCGACATGGAAGCCATCACAAAC
GGCATGATGAACCTGAATCGCCAGCGGCATCAGCACCTTGTCGCCTTGCGTATAATATTTGCCCATGGTG
AAAACGGGGGCGAAGAAGTTGTCCATATTGGCCACGTTTAAATCAAAACTGGTGAAACTCACCCAGGGAT
TGGCTGAGACGAAAAACATATTCTCAATAAACCCTTTAGGGAAATAGGCCAGGTTTTCACCGTAACACGC
CACATCTTGCGAATATATGTGTAGAAACTGCCGGAAATCGTCGTGGTATTCACTCCAGAGCGATGAAAAC
GTTTCAGTTTGCTCATGGAAAACGGTGTAACAAGGGTGAACACTATCCCATATCACCAGCTCACCGTCTT
TCATTGCCATACGTAATTCCGGATGAGCATTCATCAGGCGGGCAAGAATGTGAATAAAGGCCGGATAAAA
CTTGTGCTTATTTTTCTTTACGGTCTTTAAAAAGGCCGTAATATCCAGCTGAACGGTCTGGTTATAGGTA
CATTGAGCAACTGACTGAAATGCCTCAAAATGTTCTTTACGATGCCATTGGGATATATCAACGGTGGTAT
ATCCAGTGATTTTTTTCTCCATTTTAGCTTCCTTAGCTCCTGAAAATCTCGACAACTCAAAAAATACGCC
CGGTAGTGATCTTATTTCATTATGGTGAAAGTTGGAACCTCTTACGTGCCGATCAACGTCTCATTTTCGC
CAAAAGTTGGCCCAGGGCTTCCCGGTATCAACAGGGACACCAGGATTTATTTATTCTGCGAAGTGATCTT
CCGTCACAGGTAGGCGCGCCGAAGTTCCTATACTTTCTAGAGAATAGGAACTTCGGAATAGGAACTAAGG
AGGATATTCATATAGACCATGATTGCATGCGGTACCGAGCTCGGATCCACTAGTAGAGGATAAAACATAT
GGAATTCCTGCAGTGCGCAGTCGACGCGCAAAAAACCCCGCCCCTGACAGGGCGGGGTTTTTTCGCTGTT
TATCCTGCACCATCGTCTGCTCATCCATGACCTGACCATGCAGAGGATGATGCTCGTGACGGTTAACGCC
TCGAATCAGCAACGGCTTGCCGTTCAGCAGCAGCAGACCATTTTCAATCCGCACCTCGCGGAAACCGACA
TCGCAGGCTTCTGCTTCAATCAGCGTGCCGTCGGCGGTGTGCAGTTCAACCACCGCACGATAGAGATTCG
GGATTTCGGCGCTCCACAGCGCCGGGTTTTCGACGTTCAGACGTAGCGTGACGCGATCGGCATAACCACC
ACGCTCATCGATAATTTCACCGCCGAAAGGCGCGGTGCCGCTGGCGACCTGCGTTTCACCCTGCCACAAA
GAAACCGTCACCCGCAGCTCATCGCGCAGCTCGCCGTACATCTGAACTTCTGCCTCCAGTACCGCGCGGC
TGAAATCATCATTAAAGTGAGTGGCAACATGGAAATCGCTGATTTGTGTGCTCGGTTTGTGCAGCAACGA
GACGTCACGGAAAATGGTTTCTG
