Features (pLannotate 1.2.2; 9 found; start..end, strand, type, name):
     35..417     -  rep_origin     R6K γ ori: γ replication origin from E. coli plasmid R6K; requires the R6K initiator protein pi for replication
    488..1348    -  CDS            AmpR: β-lactamase; bla; confers resistance to ampicillin, carbenicillin, and related antibiotics
   1349..1453    -  promoter       AmpR promoter: bla
   1490..2004    -  CDS            lacZ (fragment): β-galactosidase; lacZ
   2062..2109    -  protein_bind   FRT: FLP-mediated recombination occurs in the 8-bp core sequence TCTAGAAA (Turan and Bode, 2011). FLP recombinase from the Saccharomyces cerevisiae 2μ plasmid
   2126..2785    -  CDS            CmR: chloramphenicol acetyltransferase; cat; confers resistance to chloramphenicol
   2786..2888    -  promoter       cat promoter: promoter of the E. coli cat gene encoding chloramphenicol acetyltransferase
   2994..3027    -  protein_bind   FRT (minimal): supports FLP-mediated excision but not integration (Turan and Bode, 2011) FLP recombinase from the Saccharomyces cerevisiae 2μ plasmid
   3184..3689    -  CDS            lacZ (fragment): β-galactosidase; lacZ
>Addgene plasmid #46764 | pKIKOlacZCm | analyzer sequence | sequence record 66220
GGAGGATATTCATATGGACCATGGCTAATTCCCATGTCAGCCGTTAAGTGTTCCTGTGTCACTGAAAATT
GCTTTGAGAGGCTCTAAGGGCTTCTCAGTGCGTTACATCCCTGGCTTGTTGTCCACAACCGTTAAACCTT
AAAAGCTTTAAAAGCCTTATATATTCTTTTTTTTCTTATAAAACTTAAAACCTTAGAGGCTATTTAAGTT
GCTGATTTATATTAATTTTATTGTTCAAACATGAGAGCTTAGTACGTGAAACATGAGAGCTTAGTACGTT
AGCCATGAGAGCTTAGTACGTTAGCCATGAGGGTTTAGTTCGTTAAACATGAGAGCTTAGTACGTTAAAC
ATGAGAGCTTAGTACGTGAAACATGAGAGCTTAGTACGTACTATCAACAGGTTGAACTGCGGATCTTGCG
GCCGCAAAAATTAAAAATGAAGTTTTAAATCAATCTAAAGTATATATGAGTAAACTTGGTCTGACAGTTA
CCAATGCTTAATCAGTGAGGCACCTATCTCAGCGATCTGTCTATTTCGTTCATCCATAGTTGCCTGACTC
CCCGTCGTGTAGATAACTACGATACGGGAGGGCTTACCATCTGGCCCCAGTGCTGCAATGATACCGCGAG
ACCCACGCTCACCGGCTCCAGATTTATCAGCAATAAACCAGCCAGCCGGAAGGGCCGAGCGCAGAAGTGG
TCCTGCAACTTTATCCGCCTCCATCCAGTCTATTAATTGTTGCCGGGAAGCTAGAGTAAGTAGTTCGCCA
GTTAATAGTTTGCGCAACGTTGTTGCCATTGCTACAGGCATCGTGGTGTCACGCTCGTCGTTTGGTATGG
CTTCATTCAGCTCCGGTTCCCAACGATCAAGGCGAGTTACATGATCCCCCATGTTGTGCAAAAAAGCGGT
TAGCTCCTTCGGTCCTCCGATCGTTGTCAGAAGTAAGTTGGCCGCAGTGTTATCACTCATGGTTATGGCA
GCACTGCATAATTCTCTTACTGTCATGCCATCCGTAAGATGCTTTTCTGTGACTGGTGAGTACTCAACCA
AGTCATTCTGAGAATAGTGTATGCGGCGACCGAGTTGCTCTTGCCCGGCGTCAATACGGGATAATACCGC
GCCACATAGCAGAACTTTAAAAGTGCTCATCATTGGAAAACGTTCTTCGGGGCGAAAACTCTCAAGGATC
TTACCGCTGTTGAGATCCAGTTCGATGTAACCCACTCGTGCACCCAACTGATCTTCAGCATCTTTTACTT
TCACCAGCGTTTCTGGGTGAGCAAAAACAGGAAGGCAAAATGCCGCAAAAAAGGGAATAAGGGCGACACG
GAAATGTTGAATACTCATACTCTTCCTTTTTCAATATTATTGAAGCATTTATCAGGGTTATTGTCTCATG
AGCGGATACATATTTGAATGTATTTAGAAAAATAAACAAATAGGGGTTCCGCGCACATTTCCCCGAAAAG
TGCCACCTGCATCCAGAAACAAGACTGTTACCCATCGCGTGGGCGTATTCGCAAAGGATCAGCGGGCGCA
TCTCTCCAGGTAGCGAAAGCCATTTTTTGATGGACCATTTCGGCACAGCCGGGAAGGGCTGGTCTTCATC
CACGCGCGCGTACATCGGGCAAATAATATCGGTGGCCGTGGTGTCGGCTCCGCCGCCTTCATACTGCACC
GGGCGGGAAGGATCGACAGATTTGATCCAGCGATACAGCGCGTCGTGATTAGCGCCGTGGCCTGATTCAT
TCCCCAGCGACCAGATGATCACACTCGGGTGATTACGATCGCGCTGCACCATTCGCGTTACGCGTTCGCT
CATCGCCGGTAGCCAGCGCGGATCATCGGTCAGACGATTCATTGGCACCATGCCGTGGGTTTCAATATTG
GCTTCATCCACCACATACAGGCCGTAGCGGTCGCACAGCGTGTACCACAGCGGATGGTTCGGATAATGCG
AACAGCGCACGGCGTTAAAGTTGTTCTGCTTCATCAGCAGGATAAACAAAAAAAACCCCGCTTCGGCGGG
GTTTTTTTTAATCGTAGGCTGGAGCTGCTTCGAAGTTCCTATACTTTCTAGAGAATAGGAACTTCGGAAT
AGGAACTTCATTTAAATGGCGCGCCTTACGCCCCGCCCTGCCACTCATCGCAGTACTGTTGTAATTCATT
AAGCATTCTGCCGACATGGAAGCCATCACAAACGGCATGATGAACCTGAATCGCCAGCGGCATCAGCACC
TTGTCGCCTTGCGTATAATATTTGCCCATGGTGAAAACGGGGGCGAAGAAGTTGTCCATATTGGCCACGT
TTAAATCAAAACTGGTGAAACTCACCCAGGGATTGGCTGAGACGAAAAACATATTCTCAATAAACCCTTT
AGGGAAATAGGCCAGGTTTTCACCGTAACACGCCACATCTTGCGAATATATGTGTAGAAACTGCCGGAAA
TCGTCGTGGTATTCACTCCAGAGCGATGAAAACGTTTCAGTTTGCTCATGGAAAACGGTGTAACAAGGGT
GAACACTATCCCATATCACCAGCTCACCGTCTTTCATTGCCATACGTAATTCCGGATGAGCATTCATCAG
GCGGGCAAGAATGTGAATAAAGGCCGGATAAAACTTGTGCTTATTTTTCTTTACGGTCTTTAAAAAGGCC
GTAATATCCAGCTGAACGGTCTGGTTATAGGTACATTGAGCAACTGACTGAAATGCCTCAAAATGTTCTT
TACGATGCCATTGGGATATATCAACGGTGGTATATCCAGTGATTTTTTTCTCCATTTTAGCTTCCTTAGC
TCCTGAAAATCTCGACAACTCAAAAAATACGCCCGGTAGTGATCTTATTTCATTATGGTGAAAGTTGGAA
CCTCTTACGTGCCGATCAACGTCTCATTTTCGCCAAAAGTTGGCCCAGGGCTTCCCGGTATCAACAGGGA
CACCAGGATTTATTTATTCTGCGAAGTGATCTTCCGTCACAGGTAGGCGCGCCGAAGTTCCTATACTTTC
TAGAGAATAGGAACTTCGGAATAGGAACTAAGGAGGATATTCATATAGACCATGATTGCATGCGGTACCG
AGCTCGGATCCACTAGTAGAGGATAAAACATATGGAATTCCTGCAGTGCGCAGTCGACGCGCAAAAAACC
CCGCCCCTGACAGGGCGGGGTTTTTTCGCTGTTTATCCTGCACCATCGTCTGCTCATCCATGACCTGACC
ATGCAGAGGATGATGCTCGTGACGGTTAACGCCTCGAATCAGCAACGGCTTGCCGTTCAGCAGCAGCAGA
CCATTTTCAATCCGCACCTCGCGGAAACCGACATCGCAGGCTTCTGCTTCAATCAGCGTGCCGTCGGCGG
TGTGCAGTTCAACCACCGCACGATAGAGATTCGGGATTTCGGCGCTCCACAGCGCCGGGTTTTCGACGTT
CAGACGTAGCGTGACGCGATCGGCATAACCACCACGCTCATCGATAATTTCACCGCCGAAAGGCGCGGTG
CCGCTGGCGACCTGCGTTTCACCCTGCCACAAAGAAACCGTCACCCGCAGCTCATCGCGCAGCTCGCCGT
ACATCTGAACTTCTGCCTCCAGTACCGCGCGGCTGAAATCATCATTAAAGTGAGTGGCAACATGGAAATC
GCTGATTTGTGTGCTCGGTTTGTGCAGCAACGAGACGTCACGGAAAATGGTTTCTG
