>Addgene plasmid #46764 | pKIKOlacZCm | addgene partial sequence | sequence record 71450 | CAT-R 5'-GCAACTGACTGAAATGCCTC-3'
GGTATATCCAGTGATTTTTTTCTCCATTTTAGCTTCCTTAGCTCCTGAAAATCTCGACAACTCAAAAAAT
ACGCCCGGTAGTGATCTTATTTCATTATGGTGAAAGTTGGAACCTCTTACGTGCCGATCAACGTCTCATT
TTCGCCAAAAGTTGGCCCAGGGCTTCCCGGTATCAACAGGGACACCAGGATTTATTTATTCTGCGAAGTG
ATCTTCCGTCACAGGTAGGCGCGCCGAAGTTCCTATACTTTCTAGAGAATAGGAACTTCGGAATAGGAAC
TAAGGAGGATATTCATATAGACCATGATTGCATGCGGTACCGAGCTCGGATCCACTAGTAGAGGATAAAA
CATATGGAATTCCTGCAGTGCGCAGTCGACGCGCAAAAAACCCCGCCCCTGACAGGGCGGGGTTTTTTCG
CTGTTTATCCTGCACCATCGTCTGCTCATCCATGACCTGACCATGCAGAGGATGATGCTCGTGACGGTTA
ACGCCTCGAATCAGCAACGGCTTGCCGTTCAGCAGCAGCAGACCATTTTCAATCCGCACCTCGCGGAAAC
CGACATCGCAGGCTTCTGCTTCAATCAGCGTGCCGTCGGCGGTGTGCAGTTCAACCACCGCACGATAGAG
ATTCGGGATTTCGGCGCTCCACAGCGCCGGGTTTTCGACGTTCAGACGTAGCGTGACGCGATCGGCATAA
CCACCACGCTCATCGATAATTTCACCGCCGAAAGGCGCGGTGCCGCTGGCGACCTGCGTTTCACCCTGCC
ACAAAGAAACCGTCACCCGCAGCTCATCGCGCAGCTCGCCGTACATCTGAACTTCTGCCTCCAGTACCGC
GCGGCTGAAATCATCATTAAAGTGAGTGGCA
