>Addgene plasmid #46764 | pKIKOlacZCm | addgene partial sequence | sequence record 71589 | CAT-F 5'-GTTTGTGATGGCTTCCATGTC-3'
CTGCGATGAGTGGCAGGGCGGGGCGTAAGGCGCGCCATTTAAATGAAGTTCCTATTCCGAAGTTCCTATT
CTCTAGAAAGTATAGGAACTTCGAAGCAGCTCCAGCCTACGATTAAAAAAAACCCCGCCGAAGCGGGGTT
TTTTTTGTTTATCCTGCTGATGAAGCAGAACAACTTTAACGCCGTGCGCTGTTCGCATTATCCGAACCAT
CCGCTGTGGTACACGCTGTGCGACCGCTACGGCCTGTATGTGGTGGATGAAGCCAATATTGAAACCCACG
GCATGGTGCCAATGAATCGTCTGACCGATGATCCGCGCTGGCTACCGGCGATGAGCGAACGCGTAACGCG
AATGGTGCAGCGCGATCGTAATCACCCGAGTGTGATCATCTGGTCGCTGGGGAATGAATCAGGCCACGGC
GCTAATCACGACGCGCTGTATCGCTGGATCAAATCTGTCGATCCTTCCCGCCCGGTGCAGTATGAAGGCG
GCGGAGCCGACACCACGGCCACCGATATTATTTGCCCGATGTACGCGCGCGTGGATGAAGACCAGCCCTT
CCCGGCTGTGCCGAAATGGTCCATCAAAAAATGGCTTTCGCTACCTGGAGAGATGCGCCCGCTGATCCTT
TGCGAATACGCCCACGCGATGGGTAACAGTCTTGTTTCTGGATGCAGGTGGCACTTTTCGGGGAAATGTG
CGCGGAACCCCTATTTGTTTATTTTTCTAAATACATTCAAATATGTATCCGCTCATGAGACAATAACCCT
GATAAATGCTTCAATAATATTGAAAAAGGAAGAGTATGAGTATTCAACATTTCCGTGTCGCCCTTATTCC
CTTTTTTGCG
